Addgene plasmid #108969: pBC2T-Ypet-FtnA
Purpose: expresses BC2-tag-Ypet-FtnA in mammalian cells
Depositing lab: Ulrich Rothbauer. Depositing organization: Naturwissenschaftliches und Medizinisches Institut an der Universitaet Tuebingen (NMI). Publication: A peptide tag-specific nanobody enables high-quality labeling for dSTORM imaging. Virant D, Traenkle B, Maier J, Kaiser PD, Bodenhofer M, Schmees C, Vojnovic I, Pisak-Lukats B, Endesfelder U, Rothbauer U. Nat Commun. 2018 Mar 2;9(1):930. doi: 10.1038/s41467-018-03191-2. PubMed 29500346.
Backbone
  Vector backbone: plasmid PAtagRFP-actin (Verkhusha lab/Addgene)
  Vector type: Mammalian Expression
  Selectable markers: Neomycin (select with G418)
Growth in bacteria
  Bacterial resistance: Kanamycin, 50 μg/mL
  Growth temperature: 37°C
  Growth strain: DH5alpha
  Copy number: High Copy
Gene/Insert
  Gene/Insert name: FtnA (alt name: ferritin)
  Species: Escherichia coli
  Entrez Gene: ftnA (a.k.a. b1905, ECK1904, ftn, gen-165, rsgA)
  Tag / fusion protein: BC2-tag (N terminal on insert); Ypet (N terminal on insert)
Terms and licenses: Academic/Nonprofit Terms; Industry Terms: Not Available to Industry
How to cite: pBC2T-Ypet-FtnA was a gift from Ulrich Rothbauer (Addgene plasmid # 108969 ; http://n2t.net/addgene:108969 ; RRID:Addgene_108969)
