[The description below was written by a language model from this plasmid's Addgene catalogue record and pLannotate feature annotations shown in this document.]
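Description:
pBC2T-Ypet-FtnA is a 5.25 kb mammalian expression plasmid built on the backbone of a PAtagRFP-actin vector. It has the layout typical of the classic fluorescent-protein fusion vectors. It is maintained in E. coli at high copy through a ColE1/pUC-type origin and also carries an f1 phage origin. A single NeoR/KanR (Tn5 aminoglycoside phosphotransferase) gene provides both selections. A bacterial bla-type promoter drives it for kanamycin resistance in bacteria, and the SV40 enhancer/early promoter, with an HSV TK polyadenylation signal, drives it for G418 selection of transfected mammalian cells. The short annotated fragments of an RSF origin, ble, large T antigen and a bGH poly(A) signal appear to be backbone remnants or partial matches rather than functional parts.

The expression cassette uses the human CMV immediate-early enhancer and promoter to drive a fusion protein, terminated by the SV40 poly(A) signal. According to the record, the fusion consists of an N-terminal BC2 peptide tag, followed by the yellow fluorescent protein YPet and then FtnA, the Escherichia coli iron-storage ferritin. The feature table annotates YPet and ftnA in tandem on the same strand. It does not separately annotate the BC2 tag, which presumably lies in the short stretch between the promoter and YPet.

The BC2 tag is a short epitope recognised by a specific nanobody, and the associated publication concerns nanobody-based labelling for dSTORM super-resolution imaging. Ferritins assemble into multi-subunit cages, so the fusion plausibly displays many copies of the tag and fluorophore on a defined particle, useful as a reference structure. The record itself states only that the plasmid expresses BC2-tag-YPet-FtnA in mammalian cells.
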