Features (pLannotate 1.2.2; 15 found; start..end, strand, type, name):
      1..51      +  rep_origin     RSF ori (fragment): Plasmids containing the RSF 1030 origin of replication can be propagated in E. coli cells that contain additional plasmids with compatible origins.
    119..422     +  enhancer       CMV enhancer: human cytomegalovirus immediate early enhancer
    423..626     +  promoter       CMV promoter: human cytomegalovirus (CMV) immediate early promoter
    704..1417    +  CDS            YPet: YPet is a basic (constitutively fluorescent) yellow fluorescent protein published in 2005, derived from Aequorea victoria. It has moderate acid sensitivity.
   1439..1933    +  CDS            ftnA: FTNA_ECOLI - Also known as ftn, gen-165, rsgA. Experimental evidence at protein level: Swiss-Prot protein existence level 1. Iron-storage protein. From Escherichia coli (strain K12).
   1992..2076    +  CDS            large T antigen (fragment): large T antigen from SV40 (simian virus 40)
   2099..2220    +  polyA_signal   SV40 poly(A) signal: SV40 polyadenylation signal
   2254..2682    -  rep_origin     f1 ori (sequence partly withheld): f1 bacteriophage origin of replication; arrow indicates direction of (+) strand synthesis
   2709..2813    +  promoter       AmpR promoter: bla
   2815..3172    +  promoter       SV40 promoter: SV40 enhancer and early promoter
   3207..4001    +  CDS            NeoR/KanR: aminoglycoside phosphotransferase from Tn5; aph(3')-II (or nptII); confers resistance to neomycin, kanamycin, and G418 (Geneticin®)
   4022..4174    +  CDS            ble (fragment): BLE_KLEPN - Experimental evidence at protein level: Swiss-Prot protein existence level 1. Binding protein with a strong affinity to the bleomycin family of antibiotics. Binds to CL990; an antimitotic-antibiotic compound. From Klebsiella pneumoniae.
   4233..4280    +  polyA_signal   HSV TK poly(A) signal: herpes simplex virus thymidine kinase polyadenylation signal (Cole and Stacy, 1985)
   4371..4387    -  polyA_signal   bGH poly(A) signal (fragment): bovine growth hormone polyadenylation signal
   4609..5197    +  rep_origin     ori: high-copy-number ColE1/pMB1/pBR322/pUC origin of replication
>Addgene plasmid #108969 | pBC2T-Ypet-FtnA | addgene full sequence | sequence record 213810 | Addgene NGS Result
CATGTTCTTTCCTGCGTTATCCCCTGATTCTGTGGATAACCGTATTACCGCCATGCATTAGTTATTAATA
GTAATCAATTACGGGGTCATTAGTTCATAGCCCATATATGGAGTTCCGCGTTACATAACTTACGGTAAAT
GGCCCGCCTGGCTGACCGCCCAACGACCCCCGCCCATTGACGTCAATAATGACGTATGTTCCCATAGTAA
CGCCAATAGGGACTTTCCATTGACGTCAATGGGTGGAGTATTTACGGTAAACTGCCCACTTGGCAGTACA
TCAAGTGTATCATATGCCAAGTACGCCCCCTATTGACGTCAATGACGGTAAATGGCCCGCCTGGCATTAT
GCCCAGTACATGACCTTATGGGACTTTCCTACTTGGCAGTACATCTACGTATTAGTCATCGCTATTACCA
TGGTGATGCGGTTTTGGCAGTACATCAATGGGCGTGGATAGCGGTTTGACTCACGGGGATTTCCAAGTCT
CCACCCCATTGACGTCAATGGGAGTTTGTTTTGGCACCAAAATCAACGGGACTTTCCAAAATGTCGTAAC
AACTCCGCCCCATTGACGCAAATGGGCGGTAGGCGTGTACGGTGGGAGGTCTATATAAGCAGAGCTGGTT
TAGTGAACCGTCAGATCCGCCACCGGTCGCCACCATGCCTGATCGCAAGCGCGCCGTGAGCCATTGGCAG
CAGGTGAGCAAAGGCGAAGAGCTGTTCACCGGCGTGGTGCCCATCCTGGTGGAGCTGGACGGCGACGTGA
ACGGCCACAAGTTCAGCGTGAGCGGCGAGGGCGAGGGCGACGCCACCTACGGCAAGCTGACCCTGAAGCT
GCTGTGCACCACCGGCAAGCTGCCCGTGCCCTGGCCCACCCTGGTGACCACCCTGGGCTACGGCGTGCAG
TGCTTCGCCCGGTACCCCGACCACATGAAGCAGCACGACTTCTTCAAGAGCGCCATGCCCGAGGGCTACG
TGCAGGAGCGGACCATCTTCTTCAAGGACGACGGCAACTACAAGACCCGGGCCGAGGTGAAGTTCGAGGG
CGACACCCTGGTGAACCGGATCGAGCTGAAGGGCATCGACTTCAAGGAGGACGGCAACATCCTGGGCCAC
AAGCTGGAGTACAACTACAACAGCCACAACGTGTACATCACCGCCGACAAGCAGAAGAACGGCATCAAGG
CCAACTTCAAGATCCGGCACAACATCGAGGACGGCGGCGTGCAGCTGGCCGACCACTACCAGCAGAACAC
CCCCATCGGCGACGGCCCCGTGCTGCTGCCCGACAACCACTACCTGAGCTACCAGAGCAAGCTGTTCAAG
GACCCCAACGAGAAGCGGGACCACATGGTGCTGCTGGAGTTCCTGACCGCCGCCGGCATCACCGAGGGCA
TGAACGAGCTCTATAAGGCTAGCGGAGCATCCGCAGGAATGCTGAAACCAGAAATGATTGAAAAACTTAA
TGAGCAGATGAACCTGGAACTGTACTCTTCACTGCTTTATCAGCAAATGAGCGCCTGGTGCAGCTATCAT
ACCTTCGAAGGTGCTGCCGCGTTCCTGCGCCGTCACGCCCAGGAAGAGATGACGCATATGCAGCGTCTGT
TTGATTACCTGACTGATACCGGCAATTTACCGCGTATTAATACCGTTGAATCTCCGTTTGCTGAATATTC
CTCACTTGATGAATTATTCCAGGAAACCTATAAACACGAACAATTAATCACCCAGAAAATTAACGAACTG
GCTCATGCTGCAATGACCAATCAGGACTACCCAACATTTAATTTCCTGCAATGGTATGTTTCTGAGCAGC
ATGAAGAAGAGAAACTGTTCAAATCGATTATTGATAAATTAAGCCTGGCAGGCAAAAGCGGCGAAGGTCT
GTATTTTATCGACAAAGAACTCTCTACCCTCGACACACAAAACTAACGGCCGCATCGATAACACCGCAAA
TGCTTCTAGGGATCCACCGGATCTAGATAACTGATCATAATCAGCCATACCACATTTGTAGAGGTTTTAC
TTGCTTTAAAAAACCTCCCACACCTCCCCCTGAACCTGAAACATAAAATGAATGCAATTGTTGTTGTTAA
CTTGTTTATTGCAGCTTATAATGGTTACAAATAAAGCAATAGCATCACAAATTTCACAAATAAAGCATTT
TTTTCACTGCATTCTAGTTGTGGTTTGTCCAAACTCATCAATGTATCTTAACGCGTAAATTGTAAGCGTT
AATATTTTGTTAAAATTCGCGTTAAATTTTTGTTAAATCAGCTCATTTTTTAACCAATAGGCCGAAATCG
GCAAAATCCCTTATAAATCAAAAGAATAGACCGAGATAGGGT
[37 nt withheld, positions 2353-2389]
AAAGAACGTGGACTCCAACGTCAAAGG
[49 nt withheld, positions 2417-2465]
T
[91 nt withheld, positions 2467-2557]
G
[124 nt withheld, positions 2559-2682]
CAGGTGGCACTTTTCGGGGAAATGTGCGCGGAACCCCTATTTGTTTATTTTTCTAAATACATTCAAATAT
GTATCCGCTCATGAGACAATAACCCTGATAAATGCTTCAATAATATTGAAAAAGGAAGAGTCCTGAGGCG
GAAAGAACCAGCTGTGGAATGTGTGTCAGTTAGGGTGTGGAAAGTCCCCAGGCTCCCCAGCAGGCAGAAG
TATGCAAAGCATGCATCTCAATTAGTCAGCAACCAGGTGTGGAAAGTCCCCAGGCTCCCCAGCAGGCAGA
AGTATGCAAAGCATGCATCTCAATTAGTCAGCAACCATAGTCCCGCCCCTAACTCCGCCCATCCCGCCCC
TAACTCCGCCCAGTTCCGCCCATTCTCCGCCCCATGGCTGACTAATTTTTTTTATTTATGCAGAGGCCGA
GGCCGCCTCGGCCTCTGAGCTATTCCAGAAGTAGTGAGGAGGCTTTTTTGGAGGCCTAGGCTTTTGCAAA
GATCGATCAAGAGACAGGATGAGGATCGTTTCGCATGATTGAACAAGATGGATTGCACGCAGGTTCTCCG
GCCGCTTGGGTGGAGAGGCTATTCGGCTATGACTGGGCACAACAGACAATCGGCTGCTCTGATGCCGCCG
TGTTCCGGCTGTCAGCGCAGGGGCGCCCGGTTCTTTTTGTCAAGACCGACCTGTCCGGTGCCCTGAATGA
ACTGCAAGACGAGGCAGCGCGGCTATCGTGGCTGGCCACGACGGGCGTTCCTTGCGCAGCTGTGCTCGAC
GTTGTCACTGAAGCGGGAAGGGACTGGCTGCTATTGGGCGAAGTGCCGGGGCAGGATCTCCTGTCATCTC
ACCTTGCTCCTGCCGAGAAAGTATCCATCATGGCTGATGCAATGCGGCGGCTGCATACGCTTGATCCGGC
TACCTGCCCATTCGACCACCAAGCGAAACATCGCATCGAGCGAGCACGTACTCGGATGGAAGCCGGTCTT
GTCGATCAGGATGATCTGGACGAAGAGCATCAGGGGCTCGCGCCAGCCGAACTGTTCGCCAGGCTCAAGG
CGAGCATGCCCGACGGCGAGGATCTCGTCGTGACCCATGGCGATGCCTGCTTGCCGAATATCATGGTGGA
AAATGGCCGCTTTTCTGGATTCATCGACTGTGGCCGGCTGGGTGTGGCGGACCGCTATCAGGACATAGCG
TTGGCTACCCGTGATATTGCTGAAGAGCTTGGCGGCGAATGGGCTGACCGCTTCCTCGTGCTTTACGGTA
TCGCCGCTCCCGATTCGCAGCGCATCGCCTTCTATCGCCTTCTTGACGAGTTCTTCTGAGCGGGACTCTG
GGGTTCGAAATGACCGACCAAGCGACGCCCAACCTGCCATCACGAGATTTCGATTCCACCGCCGCCTTCT
ATGAAAGGTTGGGCTTCGGAATCGTTTTCCGGGACGCCGGCTGGATGATCCTCCAGCGCGGGGATCTCAT
GCTGGAGTTCTTCGCCCACCCTAGGGGGAGGCTAACTGAAACACGGAAGGAGACAATACCGGAAGGAACC
CGCGCTATGACGGCAATAAAAAGACAGAATAAAACGCACGGTGTTGGGTCGTTTGTTCATAAACGCGGGG
TTCGGTCCCAGGGCTGGCACTCTGTCGATACCCCACCGAGACCCCATTGGGGCCAATACGCCCGCGTTTC
TTCCTTTTCCCCACCCCACCCCCCAAGTTCGGGTGAAGGCCCAGGGCTCGCAGCCAACGTCGGGGCGGCA
GGCCCTGCCATAGCCTCAGGTTACTCATATATACTTTAGATTGATTTAAAACTTCATTTTTAATTTAAAA
GGATCTAGGTGAAGATCCTTTTTGATAATCTCATGACCAAAATCCCTTAACGTGAGTTTTCGTTCCACTG
AGCGTCAGACCCCGTAGAAAAGATCAAAGGATCTTCTTGAGATCCTTTTTTTCTGCGCGTAATCTGCTGC
TTGCAAACAAAAAAACCACCGCTACCAGCGGTGGTTTGTTTGCCGGATCAAGAGCTACCAACTCTTTTTC
CGAAGGTAACTGGCTTCAGCAGAGCGCAGATACCAAATACTGTTCTTCTAGTGTAGCCGTAGTTAGGCCA
CCACTTCAAGAACTCTGTAGCACCGCCTACATACCTCGCTCTGCTAATCCTGTTACCAGTGGCTGCTGCC
AGTGGCGATAAGTCGTGTCTTACCGGGTTGGACTCAAGACGATAGTTACCGGATAAGGCGCAGCGGTCGG
GCTGAACGGGGGGTTCGTGCACACAGCCCAGCTTGGAGCGAACGACCTACACCGAACTGAGATACCTACA
GCGTGAGCTATGAGAAAGCGCCACGCTTCCCGAAGGGAGAAAGGCGGACAGGTATCCGGTAAGCGGCAGG
GTCGGAACAGGAGAGCGCACGAGGGAGCTTCCAGGGGGAAACGCCTGGTATCTTTATAGTCCTGTCGGGT
TTCGCCACCTCTGACTTGAGCGTCGATTTTTGTGATGCTCGTCAGGGGGGCGGAGCCTATGGAAAAACGC
CAGCAACGCGGCCTTTTTACGGTTCCTGGCCTTTTGCTGGCCTTTTGCTCA
